Addgene plasmid #245217: pET-NIC-His6-TEV-SHP2-PTP(T507K)
Purpose: Production of His-tagged SHP2 PTP domain
Depositing lab: Neel Shah. Depositing organization: Columbia University. Publication: Multiplexed single-cell transcriptomics reveals diverse phenotypic outcomes for pathogenic SHP2 variants. van Vlimmeren AE, Giglio RM, Jiang Z, Lee M, McFaline-Figueroa JL, Shah NH. bioRxiv [Preprint]. 2025 Jul 2:2025.06.30.662374. doi: 10.1101/2025.06.30.662374. PubMed 40631144.
Backbone
  Vector backbone: pNIC
  Vector type: Bacterial Expression
Growth in bacteria
  Bacterial resistance: Kanamycin, 50 μg/mL
  Growth temperature: 37°C
  Growth strain: DH5alpha
  Copy number: Low Copy
Gene/Insert
  Gene/Insert name: SHP2 PTP domain
  Species: H. sapiens (human)
  Mutation: T507K
  Tag / fusion protein: 6xHis (N terminal on insert)
  Cloning method: Gibson Cloning
Terms and licenses: Academic/Nonprofit Terms; Industry Terms: Not Available to Industry
How to cite: pET-NIC-His6-TEV-SHP2-PTP(T507K) was a gift from Neel Shah (Addgene plasmid # 245217 ; http://n2t.net/addgene:245217 ; RRID:Addgene_245217)
