[The description below was written by a language model from this plasmid's Addgene catalogue record and pLannotate feature annotations shown in this document.]
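Description:
pET-NIC-His6-TEV-SHP2-PTP(T507K) is a bacterial expression plasmid of about 6.2 kb, built on a pNIC (pET-type) backbone, for producing the isolated protein tyrosine phosphatase (PTP) domain of human SHP2, the PTPN11 gene product, carrying the T507K substitution. It replicates in E. coli from a ColE1/pMB1-family origin accompanied by the bom region and the rop gene, which holds copy number down and fits the catalogue's low-copy designation. Selection is by kanamycin through an aph(3')-Ia resistance gene. An f1 phage origin is also present, and the annotation picks up short remnants of a tetracycline resistance gene flanking the lacI cassette, which are backbone relics rather than functional markers.

Expression is driven by a T7 promoter followed directly by a lac operator and the T7 gene 10 ribosome binding site. The plasmid-borne lacI gene supplies repressor, so transcription is kept off until IPTG induction in a host that provides T7 RNA polymerase, and a T7 terminator closes the unit. The annotated PTPN11 fragment spans roughly 880 bp. According to the name and catalogue fields, it is preceded by an N-terminal 6xHis tag and a TEV protease site, allowing metal-affinity purification and subsequent tag removal. The feature table does not annotate these elements individually, though there is unannotated space between the RBS and the insert where they would lie. A short His-tag fragment is annotated downstream of the insert, but the record does not indicate whether it is translated. The stated purpose is production of the His-tagged PTP domain, and the associated work concerns pathogenic SHP2 variants.
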