Features (pLannotate 1.2.2; 19 found; start..end, strand, type, name):
      1..589     +  rep_origin     ori: high-copy-number ColE1/pMB1/pBR322/pUC origin of replication
    775..914     -  misc_feature   bom: basis of mobility region from pBR322
   1016..1207    -  CDS            rop: Rop protein, which maintains plasmids at low copy number; rop
   1224..1604    +  CDS            YPB1_ECOLX: Protein predicted: Swiss-Prot protein existence level 4. From Escherichia coli.
   1676..1967    -  CDS            TcR (fragment): tetracycline efflux protein; tet; confers resistance to tetracycline
   1982..2003    -  protein_bind   CAP binding site: CAP binding activates transcription in the presence of cAMP. E. coli catabolite activator protein
   2016..3098    -  CDS            lacI: lac repressor; lacI; The lac repressor binds to the lac operator to inhibit transcription in E. coli. This inhibition can be relieved by adding lactose or isopropyl-β-D-thiogalactopyranoside (IPTG).
   3099..3176    -  promoter       lacI promoter: lacI
   3184..3463    -  CDS            TcR (fragment): tetracycline efflux protein; tet; confers resistance to tetracycline
   3485..3503    +  promoter       T7 promoter: promoter for bacteriophage T7 RNA polymerase
   3504..3528    +  protein_bind   lac operator: The lac repressor binds to the lac operator to inhibit transcription in E. coli. This inhibition can be relieved by adding lactose or isopropyl-β-D-thiogalactopyranoside (IPTG). lac repressor encoded by lacI
   3543..3565    +  RBS            RBS: efficient ribosome binding site from bacteriophage T7 gene 10 (Olins and Rangwala, 1989)
   3639..4520    +  CDS            PTPN11 (fragment): PTN11_HUMAN - Also known as PTP2C, SHPTP2. Experimental evidence at protein level: Swiss-Prot protein existence level 1. Acts downstream of various receptor and cytoplasmic protein tyrosine kinases to participate in the signal transduction from the cell surface to the nucleus (PubMed:10655584, PubMed:18559669, PubMed:18829466, PubMed:26742426, PubMed:28074573). Positively regulates MAPK signal transduction pathway (PubMed:28074573). Dephosphorylates GAB1, ARHGAP35 and EGFR (PubMed:28074573). Dephosphorylates ROCK2 at 'Tyr-722' resulting in stimulation of its RhoA binding activity (PubMed:18559
   4586..4603    +  CDS            9xHis (fragment): 9xHis affinity tag
   4613..4662    +  CDS            SET1 (fragment): solubility-enhancement tag derived from T7 phage gene 10B
   4670..4717    +  terminator     T7 terminator: transcription terminator for bacteriophage T7 RNA polymerase
   4754..5182    +  rep_origin     f1 ori (sequence partly withheld): f1 bacteriophage origin of replication; arrow indicates direction of (+) strand synthesis
   5235..5292    +  promoter       AmpR promoter (fragment): bla
   5301..6116    -  CDS            KanR: aminoglycoside phosphotransferase; aph(3')-Ia; confers resistance to kanamycin in bacteria or G418 (Geneticin®) in eukaryotes
>Addgene plasmid #245217 | pET-NIC-His6-TEV-SHP2-PTP(T507K) | addgene full sequence | sequence record 489746 | Addgene Long Read Sequencing Result
TTGAGATCCTTTTTTTCTGCGCGTAATCTGCTGCTTGCAAACAAAAAAACCACCGCTACCAGCGGTGGTT
TGTTTGCCGGATCAAGAGCTACCAACTCTTTTTCCGAAGGTAACTGGCTTCAGCAGAGCGCAGATACCAA
ATACTGTCCTTCTAGTGTAGCCGTAGTTAGGCCACCACTTCAAGAACTCTGTAGCACCGCCTACATACCT
CGCTCTGCTAATCCTGTTACCAGTGGCTGCTGCCAGTGGCGATAAGTCGTGTCTTACCGGGTTGGACTCA
AGACGATAGTTACCGGATAAGGCGCAGCGGTCGGGCTGAACGGGGGGTTCGTGCACACAGCCCAGCTTGG
AGCGAACGACCTACACCGAACTGAGATACCTACAGCGTGAGCTATGAGAAAGCGCCACGCTTCCCGAAGG
GAGAAAGGCGGACAGGTATCCGGTAAGCGGCAGGGTCGGAACAGGAGAGCGCACGAGGGAGCTTCCAGGG
GGAAACGCCTGGTATCTTTATAGTCCTGTCGGGTTTCGCCACCTCTGACTTGAGCGTCGATTTTTGTGAT
GCTCGTCAGGGGGGCGGAGCCTATGGAAAAACGCCAGCAACGCGGCCTTTTTACGGTTCCTGGCCTTTTG
CTGGCCTTTTGCTCACATGTTCTTTCCTGCGTTATCCCCTGATTCTGTGGATAACCGTATTACCGCCTTT
GAGTGAGCTGATACCGCTCGCCGCAGCCGAACGACCGAGCGCAGCGAGTCAGTGAGCGAGGAAGCGGAAG
AGCGCCTGATGCGGTATTTTCTCCTTACGCATCTGTGCGGTATTTCACACCGCAATGGTGCACTCTCAGT
ACAATCTGCTCTGATGCCGCATAGTTAAGCCAGTATACACTCCGCTATCGCTACGTGACTGGGTCATGGC
TGCGCCCCGACACCCGCCAACACCCGCTGACGCGCCCTGACGGGCTTGTCTGCTCCCGGCATCCGCTTAC
AGACAAGCTGTGACCGTCTCCGGGAGCTGCATGTGTCAGAGGTTTTCACCGTCATCACCGAAACGCGCGA
GGCAGCTGCGGTAAAGCTCATCAGCGTGGTCGTGAAGCGATTCACAGATGTCTGCCTGTTCATCCGCGTC
CAGCTCGTTGAGTTTCTCCAGAAGCGTTAATGTCTGGCTTCTGATAAAGCGGGCCATGTTAAGGGCGGTT
TTTTCCTGTTTGGTCACTGATGCCTCCGTGTAAGGGGGATTTCTGTTCATGGGGGTAATGATACCGATGA
AACGAGAGAGGATGCTCACGATACGGGTTACTGATGATGAACATGCCCGGTTACTGGAACGTTGTGAGGG
TAAACAACTGGCGGTATGGATGCGGCGGGACCAGAGAAAAATCACTCAGGGTCAATGCCAGCGCTTCGTT
AATACAGATGTAGGTGTTCCACAGGGTAGCCAGCAGCATCCTGCGATGCAGATCCGGAACATAATGGTGC
AGGGCGCTGACTTCCGCGTTTCCAGACTTTACGAAACACGGAAACCGAAGACCATTCATGTTGTTGCTCA
GGTCGCAGACGTTTTGCAGCAGCAGTCGCTTCACGTTCGCTCGCGTATCGGTGATTCATTCTGCTAACCA
GTAAGGCAACCCCGCCAGCCTAGCCGGGTCCTCAACGACAGGAGCACGATCATGCGCACCCGTGGGGCCG
CCATGCCGGCGATAATGGCCTGCTTCTCGCCGAAACGTTTGGTGGCGGGACCAGTGACGAAGGCTTGAGC
GAGGGCGTGCAAGATTCCGAATACCGCAAGCGACAGGCCGATCATCGTCGCGCTCCAGCGAAAGCGGTCC
TCGCCGAAAATGACCCAGAGCGCTGCCGGCACCTGTCCTACGAGTTGCATGATAAAGAAGACAGTCATAA
GTGCGGCGACGATAGTCATGCCCCGCGCCCACCGGAAGGAGCTGACTGGGTTGAAGGCTCTCAAGGGCAT
CGGTCGAGATCCCGGTGCCTAATGAGTGAGCTAACTTACATTAATTGCGTTGCGCTCACTGCCCGCTTTC
CAGTCGGGAAACCTGTCGTGCCAGCTGCATTAATGAATCGGCCAACGCGCGGGGAGAGGCGGTTTGCGTA
TTGGGCGCCAGGGTGGTTTTTCTTTTCACCAGTGAGACGGGCAACAGCTGATTGCCCTTCACCGCCTGGC
CCTGAGAGAGTTGCAGCAAGCGGTCCACGCTGGTTTGCCCCAGCAGGCGAAAATCCTGTTTGATGGTGGT
TAACGGCGGGATATAACATGAGCTGTCTTCGGTATCGTCGTATCCCACTACCGAGATATCCGCACCAACG
CGCAGCCCGGACTCGGTAATGGCGCGCATTGCGCCCAGCGCCATCTGATCGTTGGCAACCAGCATCGCAG
TGGGAACGATGCCCTCATTCAGCATTTGCATGGTTTGTTGAAAACCGGACATGGCACTCCAGTCGCCTTC
CCGTTCCGCTATCGGCTGAATTTGATTGCGAGTGAGATATTTATGCCAGCCAGCCAGACGCAGACGCGCC
GAGACAGAACTTAATGGGCCCGCTAACAGCGCGATTTGCTGGTGACCCAATGCGACCAGATGCTCCACGC
CCAGTCGCGTACCGTCTTCATGGGAGAAAATAATACTGTTGATGGGTGTCTGGTCAGAGACATCAAGAAA
TAACGCCGGAACATTAGTGCAGGCAGCTTCCACAGCAATGGCATCCTGGTCATCCAGCGGATAGTTAATG
ATCAGCCCACTGACGCGTTGCGCGAGAAGATTGTGCACCGCCGCTTTACAGGCTTCGACGCCGCTTCGTT
CTACCATCGACACCACCACGCTGGCACCCAGTTGATCGGCGCGAGATTTAATCGCCGCGACAATTTGCGA
CGGCGCGTGCAGGGCCAGACTGGAGGTGGCAACGCCAATCAGCAACGACTGTTTGCCCGCCAGTTGTTGT
GCCACGCGGTTGGGAATGTAATTCAGCTCCGCCATCGCCGCTTCCACTTTTTCCCGCGTTTTCGCAGAAA
CGTGGCTGGCCTGGTTCACCACGCGGGAAACGGTCTGATAAGAGACACCGGCATACTCTGCGACATCGTA
TAACGTTACTGGTTTCACATTCACCACCCTGAATTGACTCTCTTCCGGGCGCTATCATGCCATACCGCGA
AAGGTTTTGCGCCATTCGATGGTGTCCGGGATCTCGACGCTCTCCCTTATGCGACTCCTGCATTAGGAAG
CAGCCCAGTAGTAGGTTGAGGCCGTTGAGCACCGCCGCCGCAAGGAATGGTGCATGCAAGGAGATGGCGC
CCAACAGTCCCCCGGCCACGGGGCCTGCCACCATACCCACGCCGAAACAAGCGCTCATGAGCCCGAAGTG
GCGAGCCCGATCTTCCCCATCGGTGATGTCGGCGATATAGGCGCCAGCAACCGCACCTGTGGCGCCGGTG
ATGCCGGCCACGATGCGTCCGGCGTAGAGGATCGAGATCTCGATCCCGCGAAATTAATACGACTCACTAT
AGGGGAATTGTGAGCGGATAACAATTCCCCTCTAGAAATAATTTTGTTTAACTTTAAGAAGGAGATATAC
ATATGCACCATCATCATCATCATTCTTCTGGTGTAGATCTGGGTACCGAGAACCTGTACTTCCAATCCAT
GGCTGAGACCACAGATAAAGTCAAACAAGGCTTTTGGGAAGAATTTGAGACACTACAACAACAGGAGTGC
AAACTTCTCTACAGCCGAAAAGAGGGTCAAAGGCAAGAAAACAAAAACAAAAATAGATATAAAAACATCC
TGCCCTTTGATCATACCAGGGTTGTCCTACACGATGGTGATCCCAATGAGCCTGTTTCAGATTACATCAA
TGCAAATATCATCATGCCTGAATTTGAAACCAAGTGCAACAATTCAAAGCCCAAAAAGAGTTACATTGCC
ACACAAGGCTGCCTGCAAAACACGGTGAATGACTTTTGGCGGATGGTGTTCCAAGAAAACTCCCGAGTGA
TTGTCATGACAACGAAAGAAGTGGAGAGAGGAAAGAGTAAATGTGTCAAATACTGGCCTGATGAGTATGC
TCTAAAAGAATATGGCGTCATGCGTGTTAGGAACGTCAAAGAAAGCGCCGCTCATGACTATACGCTAAGA
GAACTTAAACTTTCAAAGGTTGGACAAGGGAATACGGAGAGAACGGTCTGGCAATACCACTTTCGGACCT
GGCCGGACCACGGCGTGCCCAGCGACCCTGGGGGCGTGCTGGACTTCCTGGAGGAGGTGCACCATAAGCA
GGAGAGCATCATGGATGCAGGGCCGGTCGTGGTGCACTGCAGTGCTGGAATTGGCCGGACAGGGACGTTC
ATTGTGATTGATATTCTTATTGACATCATCAGAGAGAAAGGTGTTGACTGCGATATTGACGTTCCCAAAA
CCATCCAGATGGTGCGGTCTCAGAGGTCAGGGATGGTCCAGAAAGAAGCACAGTACCGATTTATCTATAT
GGCGGTCCAGCATTATATTGAAACACTACAGCGCAGGATTTGACAGTAAAGGTGGATACGGATCCGAATT
CGAGCTCCGTCGACAAGCTTGCGGCCGCACTCGAGCACCACCACCACCACCACTGAGATCCGGCTGCTAA
CAAAGCCCGAAAGGAAGCTGAGTTGGCTGCTGCCACCGCTGAGCAATAACTAGCATAACCCCTTGGGGCC
TCTAAACGGGTCTTGAGGGGTTTTTTGCTGAAAGGAGGAACTATATCCGGATTGGCGAATGGG
[124 nt withheld, positions 4754-4877]
C
[91 nt withheld, positions 4879-4969]
A
[49 nt withheld, positions 4971-5019]
CCTTTGACGTTGGAGTCCACGTTCTTT
[37 nt withheld, positions 5047-5083]
ACCCTATCTCGGTCTATTCTTTTGATTTATAAGGGATTTTGCCGATTTCGGCCTATTGGTTAAAAAATGA
GCTGATTTAACAAAAATTTAACGCGAATTTTAACAAAATATTAACGCTTACAATTTAGGTGGCACTTTTC
GGGGAAATGTGCGCGGAACCCCTATTTGTTTATTTTTCTAAATACATTCAAATATGTATCCGCTCATGAA
TTAATTCTTAGAAAAACTCATCGAGCATCAAATGAAACTGCAATTTATTCATATCAGGATTATCAATACC
ATATTTTTGAAAAAGCCGTTTCTGTAATGAAGGAGAAAACTCACCGAGGCAGTTCCATAGGATGGCAAGA
TCCTGGTATCGGTCTGCGATTCCGACTCGTCCAACATCAATACAACCTATTAATTTCCCCTCGTCAAAAA
TAAGGTTATCAAGTGAGAAATCACCATGAGTGACGACTGAATCCGGTGAGAATGGCAAAAGTTTATGCAT
TTCTTTCCAGACTTGTTCAACAGGCCAGCCATTACGCTCGTCATCAAAATCACTCGCATCAACCAAACCG
TTATTCATTCGTGATTGCGCCTGAGCGAGACGAAATACGCGATCGCTGTTAAAAGGACAATTACAAACAG
GAATCGAATGCAACCGGCGCAGGAACACTGCCAGCGCATCAACAATATTTTCACCTGAATCAGGATATTC
TTCTAATACCTGGAATGCTGTTTTCCCGGGGATCGCAGTGGTGAGTAACCATGCATCATCAGGAGTACGG
ATAAAATGCTTGATGGTCGGAAGAGGCATAAATTCCGTCAGCCAGTTTAGTCTGACCATCTCATCTGTAA
CATCATTGGCAACGCTACCTTTGCCATGTTTCAGAAACAACTCTGGCGCATCGGGCTTCCCATACAATCG
ATAGATTGTCGCACCTGATTGCCCGACATTATCGCGAGCCCATTTATACCCATATAAATCAGCATCCATG
TTGGAATTTAATCGCGGCCTAGAGCAAGACGTTTCCCGTTGAATATGGCTCATAACACCCCTTGTATTAC
TGTTTATGTAAGCAGACAGTTTTATTGTTCATGACCAAAATCCCTTAACGTGAGTTTTCGTTCCACTGAG
CGTCAGACCCCGTAGAAAAGATCAAAGGATCTTC
